>Addgene plasmid #71596 | pJK506 | depositor full sequence | sequence record 131670 | pJK506 sequence 4176 bps
TGGCGAATGGG
[124 nt withheld, positions 12-135]
C
[91 nt withheld, positions 137-227]
A
[49 nt withheld, positions 229-277]
CCTTTGACGTTGGAGTCCACGTTCTTT
[37 nt withheld, positions 305-341]
ACCCTATCTCGGTCTATTCTTTTGATTTATAAGGGATTTTGCCGATTTCGGCCTATTGGTTAAAAAATGA
GCTGATTTAACAAAAATTTAACGCGAATTTTAACAAAATATTAACGTTTACAATTTCAGGTGGCACTTTT
CGGGGAAATGTGCGCGGAACCCCTATTTGTTTATTTTTCTAAATACATTCAAATATGTATCCGCTCATGA
GACAATAACCCTGATAAATGCTTCAATAATATTGAAAAAGGAAGAGTATGAGTATTCAACATTTCCGTGT
CGCCCTTATTCCCTTTTTTGCGGCATTTTGCCTTCCTGTTTTTGCTCACCCAGAAACGCTGGTGAAAGTA
AAAGATGCTGAAGATCAGTTGGGTGCACGAGTGGGTTACATCGAACTGGATCTCAACAGCGGTAAGATCC
TTGAGAGTTTTCGCCCCGAAGAACGTTTTCCAATGATGAGCACTTTTAAAGTTCTGCTATGTGGCGCGGT
ATTATCCCGTATTGACGCCGGGCAAGAGCAACTCGGTCGCCGCATACACTATTCTCAGAATGACTTGGTT
GAGTACTCACCAGTCACAGAAAAGCATCTTACGGATGGCATGACAGTAAGAGAATTATGCAGTGCTGCCA
TAACCATGAGTGATAACACTGCGGCCAACTTACTTCTGACAACGATCGGAGGACCGAAGGAGCTAACCGC
TTTTTTGCACAACATGGGGGATCATGTAACTCGCCTTGATCGTTGGGAACCGGAGCTGAATGAAGCCATA
CCAAACGACGAGCGTGACACCACGATGCCTGCAGCAATGGCAACAACGTTGCGCAAACTATTAACTGGCG
AACTACTTACTCTAGCTTCCCGGCAACAATTAATAGACTGGATGGAGGCGGATAAAGTTGCAGGACCACT
TCTGCGCTCGGCCCTTCCGGCTGGCTGGTTTATTGCTGATAAATCTGGAGCCGGTGAGCGTGGGTCTCGC
GGTATCATTGCAGCACTGGGGCCAGATGGTAAGCCCTCCCGTATCGTAGTTATCTACACGACGGGGAGTC
AGGCAACTATGGATGAACGAAATAGACAGATCGCTGAGATAGGTGCCTCACTGATTAAGCATTGGTAACT
GTCAGACCAAGTTTACTCATATATACTTTAGATTGATTTAAAACTTCATTTTTAATTTAAAAGGATCTAG
GTGAAGATCCTTTTTGATAATCTCATGACCAAAATCCCTTAACGTGAGTTTTCGTTCCACTGAGCGTCAG
ACCCCGTAGAAAAGATCAAAGGATCTTCTTGAGATCCTTTTTTTCTGCGCGTAATCTGCTGCTTGCAAAC
AAAAAAACCACCGCTACCAGCGGTGGTTTGTTTGCCGGATCAAGAGCTACCAACTCTTTTTCCGAAGGTA
ACTGGCTTCAGCAGAGCGCAGATACCAAATACTGTCCTTCTAGTGTAGCCGTAGTTAGGCCACCACTTCA
AGAACTCTGTAGCACCGCCTACATACCTCGCTCTGCTAATCCTGTTACCAGTGGCTGCTGCCAGTGGCGA
TAAGTCGTGTCTTACCGGGTTGGACTCAAGACGATAGTTACCGGATAAGGCGCAGCGGTCGGGCTGAACG
GGGGGTTCGTGCACACAGCCCAGCTTGGAGCGAACGACCTACACCGAACTGAGATACCTACAGCGTGAGC
TATGAGAAAGCGCCACGCTTCCCGAAGGGAGAAAGGCGGACAGGTATCCGGTAAGCGGCAGGGTCGGAAC
AGGAGAGCGCACGAGGGAGCTTCCAGGGGGAAACGCCTGGTATCTTTATAGTCCTGTCGGGTTTCGCCAC
CTCTGACTTGAGCGTCGATTTTTGTGATGCTCGTCAGGGGGGCGGAGCCTATGGAAAAACGCCAGCAACG
CGGCCTTTTTACGGTTCCTGGCCTTTTGCTGGCCTTTTGCTCACATGTTCTTTCCTGCGTTATCCCCTGA
TTCTGTGGATAACCGTATTACCGCCTTTGAGTGAGCTGATACCGCTCGCCGCAGCCGAACGACCGAGCGC
AGCGAGTCAGTGAGCGAGGAAGCGGAAGAGCGCCTGATGCGGTATTTTCTCCTTACGCATCTGTGCGGTA
TTTCACACCGCATATATGGTGCACTCTCAGTACAATCTGCTCTGATGCCGCATAGTTAAGCCAGTATACA
CTCCGCTATCGCTACGTGACTGGGTCATGGCTGCGCCCCGACACCCGCCAACACCCGCTGACGCGCCCTG
ACGGGCTTGTCTGCTCCCGGCATCCGCTTACAGACAAGCTGTGACCGTCTCCGGGAGCTGCATGTGTCAG
AGGTTTTCACCGTCATCACCGAAACGCGCGAGGCAGCTGCGGTAAAGCTCATCAGCGTGGTCGTGAAGCG
ATTCACAGATGTCTGCCTGTTCATCCGCGTCCAGCTCGTTGAGTTTCTCCAGAAGCGTTAATGTCTGGCT
TCTGATAAAGCGGGCCATGTTAAGGGCGGTTTTTTCCTGTTTGGTCACTGATGCCTCCGTGTAAGGGGGA
TTTCTGTTCATGGGGGTAATGATACCGATGAAACGAGAGAGGATGCTCACGATACGGGTTACTGATGATG
AACATGCCCGGTTACTGGAACGTTGTGAGGGTAAACAACTGGCGGTATGGATGCGGCGGGACCAGAGAAA
AATCACTCAGGGTCAATGCCAGCGCTTCGTTAATACAGATGTAGGTGTTCCACAGGGTAGCCAGCAGCAT
CCTGCGATGCAGATCCGGAACATAATGGTGCAGGGCGCTGACTTCCGCGTTTCCAGACTTTACGAAACAC
GGAAACCGAAGACCATTCATGTTGTTGCTCAGGTCGCAGACGTTTTGCAGCAGCAGTCGCTTCACGTTCG
CTCGCGTATCGGTGATTCATTCTGCTAACCAGTAAGGCAACCCCGCCAGCCTAGCCGGGTCCTCAACGAC
AGGAGCACGATCATGCGCACCCGTGGCCAGGACCCAACGCTGCCCGAGATCTCGATCCCGCGAAATTAAT
ACGACTCACTATAGGGAGACCACAACGGTTTCCCTCTAGAAATAATTTTGTTTAACTTTAAGAAGGAGAT
ATACATATGATGAGCGAAACCGCCCCCCTGCCCTCTGCTTCCAGTGCTTTAGAAGATAAAGCAGCCTCTG
CCCCCGTTGTGGGCATTATCATGGGCAGCCAGTCAGACTGGGAAACCATGCGCCATGCAGACGCATTGCT
GACAGAGCTGGAAATTCCGCATGAAACCCTCATTGTTTCAGCACATCGTACGCCAGACCGGTTGGCGGAT
TATGCGCGTACGGCAGCCGAACGCGGCCTGAATGTGATTATTGCTGGGGCCGGTGGAGCTGCACATCTGC
CGGGTATGTGTGCGGCATGGACACGCCTGCCCGTGCTGGGTGTTCCAGTAGAATCTCGCGCTCTTAAAGG
CATGGACAGCCTGCTTTCCATTGTGCAGATGCCCGGCGGCGTGCCTGTGGGCACTTTGGCTATTGGGGCA
TCCGGCGCCAAAAATGCCGCCTTGCTGGCCGCCTCCATTCTTGCACTGTATAACCCGGCCCTTGCCGCAC
GCCTTGAAACATTTCGCGCATTGCAGACGGCCTCTGTCCCCAACTCTCCCATTACCGAAGATAAATGAGA
ATTCGAGCTCCGTCGACAAGCTTGCGGCCGCACTCGAGCACCACCACCACCACCACTGAGATCCGGCTGC
TAACAAAGCCCGAAAGGAAGCTGAGTTGGCTGCTGCCACCGCTGAGCAATAACTAGCATAACCCCTTGGG
GCCTCTAAACGGGTCTTGAGGGGTTTTTTGCTGAAAGGAGGAACTATATCCGGAT
Features (pLannotate 1.2.2; 13 found; start..end, strand, type, name):
     12..467     +  rep_origin     f1 ori (sequence partly withheld): f1 bacteriophage origin of replication; arrow indicates direction of (+) strand synthesis
    494..598     +  promoter       AmpR promoter: bla
    599..1459    +  CDS            AmpR: β-lactamase; bla; confers resistance to ampicillin, carbenicillin, and related antibiotics
   1630..2218    +  rep_origin     ori: high-copy-number ColE1/pMB1/pBR322/pUC origin of replication
   2404..2546    -  misc_feature   bom: basis of mobility region from pBR322
   2648..2839    -  CDS            rop: Rop protein, which maintains plasmids at low copy number; rop
   2856..3236    +  CDS            YPB1_ECOLX: Protein predicted: Swiss-Prot protein existence level 4. From Escherichia coli.
   3348..3366    +  promoter       T7 promoter: promoter for bacteriophage T7 RNA polymerase
   3398..3420    +  RBS            RBS: efficient ribosome binding site from bacteriophage T7 gene 10 (Olins and Rangwala, 1989)
   3500..3961    +  CDS            purE (fragment): PURE_ECOLI - Experimental evidence at protein level: Swiss-Prot protein existence level 1. Catalyzes the conversion of N5-carboxyaminoimidazole ribonucleotide (N5-CAIR) to 4-carboxy-5-aminoimidazole ribonucleotide (CAIR). From Escherichia coli (strain K12).
   4020..4037    +  CDS            9xHis (fragment): 9xHis affinity tag
   4047..4096    +  CDS            SET1 (fragment): solubility-enhancement tag derived from T7 phage gene 10B
   4104..4151    +  terminator     T7 terminator: transcription terminator for bacteriophage T7 RNA polymerase
