[The description below was written by a language model from this plasmid's Addgene catalogue record and pLannotate feature annotations shown in this document.]
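Description:
pJK506 is a bacterial expression plasmid built on the pET23a backbone that produces a point mutant of the N5-carboxyaminoimidazole ribonucleotide mutase (PurE) from Acetobacter aceti 1023. The purE coding sequence was inserted between the NdeI and EcoRI sites, both of which remain intact. It carries a tryptophan-165 to phenylalanine substitution (the variant is designated AaPurE1wwf) along with an additional N-terminal methionine. Expression is driven by the bacteriophage T7 promoter, followed by the efficient T7 gene 10 ribosome binding site, and transcription ends at the T7 terminator. Production therefore requires a host that supplies T7 RNA polymerase, while DH5alpha is recorded only as the propagation strain.

The automated annotation labels the insert as a fragment matching E. coli PurE. This reflects homology to the closest database entry rather than the true source, which the catalogue gives as A. aceti. PurE catalyses the conversion of N5-CAIR to CAIR in purine biosynthesis. A short His-tag fragment and a T7 gene 10-derived fragment are annotated downstream of the insert, and these appear to be vector-derived sequences. The record does not list any tag on the protein, and whether the His sequence is translated in frame is not stated.

The plasmid is maintained through a ColE1/pMB1-type origin and selected with ampicillin through the β-lactamase gene under its own promoter. It also contains an f1 phage origin, and the annotation detects pBR322-derived bom and rop regions, although the catalogue lists it as high copy. The total size is 4,176 bp. The construct is intended for producing the Trp165Phe enzyme, but the record does not state what the mutant is used to study.
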