Addgene plasmid #71596: pJK506
Purpose: Produces Acetobacter aceti 1023 N5-carboxyaminoimidazole ribonucleotide mutase, Trp165>Phe mutant (AaPurE1wwf)
Depositing lab: T. J. Kappock. Depositing organization: Purdue University.
Backbone
  Vector backbone: pET23a
  Backbone size w/o insert (bp): 3666
  Total vector size (bp): 4176
  Vector type: Bacterial Expression
Growth in bacteria
  Bacterial resistance: Ampicillin, 100 μg/mL
  Growth temperature: 37°C
  Growth strain: DH5alpha
  Copy number: High Copy
Gene/Insert
  Gene/Insert name: N5-carboxyaminoimidazole ribonucleotide mutase (alt names: purE; AZ09_02690)
  Species: Acetobacter aceti 1023
  Mutation: changes tryptophan-165 to phenylalanine, additional N-terminal methionine
  GenBank ID: AAZ04483.1 KDE21029.1
  Promoter: T7
  Cloning method: Restriction Enzyme; 5′ cloning site NdeI (not destroyed); 3′ cloning site EcoRI (not destroyed)
  Sequencing primers: 5′ T7 promoter; 3′ T7 terminator
Terms and licenses: Academic/Nonprofit Terms; Industry Terms: Not Available to Industry
How to cite: pJK506 was a gift from T. J. Kappock (Addgene plasmid # 71596 ; http://n2t.net/addgene:71596 ; RRID:Addgene_71596)
