>Addgene plasmid #71596 | pJK506 | addgene partial sequence | sequence record 135689 | T7 5'-TAATACGACTCACTATAGGG-3'
TTTTGTTTAACTTTAAGAAGGAGATATACATATGATGAGCGAAACCGCCCCCCTGCCCTCTGCTTCCAGT
GCTTTAGAAGATAAAGCAGCCTCTGCCCCCGTTGTGGGCATTATCATGGGCAGCCAGTCAGACTGGGAAA
CCATGCGCCATGCAGACGCATTGCTGACAGAGCTGGAAATTCCGCATGAAACCCTCATTGTTTCAGCACA
TCGTACGCCAGACCGGTTGGCGGATTATGCGCGTACGGCAGCCGAACGCGGCCTGAATGTGATTATTGCT
GGGGCCGGTGGAGCTGCACATCTGCCGGGTATGTGTGCGGCATGGACACGCCTGCCCGTGCTGGGTGTTC
CAGTAGAATCTCGCGCTCTTAAAGGCATGGACAGCCTGCTTTCCATTGTGCAGATGCCCGGCGGCGTGCC
TGTGGGCACTTTGGCTATTGGGGCATCCGGCGCCAAAAATGCCGCCTTGCTGGCCGCCTCCATTCTTGCA
CTGTATAACCCGGCCCTTGCCGCACGCCTTGAAACATTTCGCGCATTGCAGACGGCCTCTGTCCCCAACT
CTCCCATTACCGAAGATAAATGAGAATTCGAGCTCCGTCGACAAGCTTGCGGCCGCACTCGAGCACCACC
ACCACCACCACTGAGATCCGGCTGCTAACAAAGCCCGAAAGGAAGCTGAGTTGGCTGCTGCCACCGCTGA
GCAATAACTAGCATAACCCCTTGGGGCCTCTAAACGGGTCTTGAGGGGTTTTTTGCTGAAAGGAGGAACT
ATATCCGGATTGGCGAATGGG
[124 nt withheld, positions 792-915]
C
[91 nt withheld, positions 917-1007]
A
[45 nt withheld, positions 1009-1053]
