>Addgene plasmid #71596 | pJK506 | addgene partial sequence | sequence record 135690 | T7term 5'-GCTAGTTATTGCTCAGCGG-3'
TTTGTTAGCAGCCGGATCTCAGTGGTGGTGGTGGTGGTGCTCGAGTGCGGCCGCAAGCTTGTCGACGGAG
CTCGAATTCTCATTTATCTTCGGTAATGGGAGAGTTGGGGACAGAGGCCGTCTGCAATGCGCGAAATGTT
TCAAGGCGTGCGGCAAGGGCCGGGTTATACAGTGCAAGAATGGAGGCGGCCAGCAAGGCGGCATTTTTGG
CGCCGGATGCCCCAATAGCCAAAGTGCCCACAGGCACGCCGCCGGGCATCTGCACAATGGAAAGCAGGCT
GTCCATGCCTTTAAGAGCGCGAGATTCTACTGGAACACCCAGCACGGGCAGGCGTGTCCATGCCGCACAC
ATACCCGGCAGATGTGCAGCTCCACCGGCCCCAGCAATAATCACATTCAGGCCGCGTTCGGCTGCCGTAC
GCGCATAATCCGCCAACCGGTCTGGCGTACGATGTGCTGAAACAATGAGGGTTTCATGCGGAATTTCCAG
CTCTGTCAGCAATGCGTCTGCATGGCGCATGGTTTCCCAGTCTGACTGGCTGCCCATGATAATGCCCACA
ACGGGGGCAGAGGCTGCTTTATCTTCTAAAGCACTGGAAGCAGAGGGCAGGGGGGCGGTTTCGCTCATCA
TATGTATATCTCCTTCTTAAAGTTAAACAAAATTATTTCTAGAGGGAAACCGTTGTGGTCTCCCTATAGT
GAGTCGTATTAATTTCGCGGGATCGAGATCTCGGGCAGCGTTGGGTCCTGGCCACGGGTGCGCATGATCG
TGCTCCTGTCGTTGAGGACCCGGCTAGGCTGGCGGGGTTGCCTTACTGGTTAGCAGAATGAATCACCGAT
ACGCGAGCGAACGTGAAGCGACTGCTGCTGCAAAACGTCTGCGACCTGAGCAACAACATGAATGGTCTTC
GGTTT
